Addgene plasmid #128837: pACYCDuet-1_Ec_rpoZ
Purpose: E. coli rpoz gene cloned between NcoI and HindIII sites of the first MCS of this Duet plasmid. Omega protein.
Depositing lab: Seth Darst. Depositing organization: Rockefeller University. Publication: X-ray Crystal Structure of Escherichia coli RNA Polymerase sigma70 Holoenzyme. Murakami KS. J Biol Chem. 2013 Mar 29;288(13):9126-34. doi: 10.1074/jbc.M112.430900. Epub 2013 Feb 6. PubMed 23389035.
Backbone
  Vector backbone: pACYCDuet-1
  Backbone size w/o insert (bp): 3939
  Total vector size (bp): 4215
  Vector type: Bacterial Expression
Growth in bacteria
  Bacterial resistance: Chloramphenicol, 25 μg/mL
  Growth temperature: 37°C
  Growth strain: DH5alpha
  Copy number: High Copy
Gene/Insert
  Gene/Insert name: rpoZ
  Species: E. coli
  Insert size (bp): 276
  Entrez Gene: rpoZ (a.k.a. b3649, ECK3639, spoS)
  Promoter: T7
  Cloning method: Restriction Enzyme; 5′ cloning site NcoI (not destroyed); 3′ cloning site HindIII (not destroyed)
  Sequencing primers: 5′ T7 Promotor; 3′ T7 Terminator
Terms and licenses: Academic/Nonprofit Terms; Industry Terms: Not Available to Industry
How to cite: pACYCDuet-1_Ec_rpoZ was a gift from Seth Darst (Addgene plasmid # 128837 ; http://n2t.net/addgene:128837 ; RRID:Addgene_128837)
