[The description below was written by a language model from this plasmid's Addgene catalogue record and pLannotate feature annotations shown in this document.]
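Description:
pACYCDuet-1_Ec_rpoZ is a bacterial expression plasmid built on the pACYCDuet-1 backbone, a two-cassette T7 co-expression vector for E. coli. It replicates from the p15A origin and is selected with chloramphenicol through the cat gene and its native promoter. The catalogue entry lists the plasmid as high copy, although the annotation describes p15A as a medium-copy origin. The practical value of p15A is its compatibility with ColE1-type plasmids, so this construct can be maintained alongside other expression vectors in the same cell. The backbone also carries lacI under its own promoter, supplying the repressor that acts on the lac operators downstream of each T7 promoter. Expression is therefore IPTG-inducible in hosts that provide T7 RNA polymerase. Short annotated fragments of IS1, the RSF origin and the tetracycline resistance gene appear to be non-functional backbone remnants.

The payload is the 276 bp E. coli rpoZ gene, encoding the omega subunit of DNA-directed RNA polymerase, which promotes assembly of the enzyme. It was inserted between the NcoI and HindIII sites of the first multiple cloning site, placing it behind the first T7 promoter/lac operator and the T7 gene 10 ribosome binding site. No tag is annotated on the omega reading frame. The second cassette, with its own T7 promoter and lac operator, appears empty: only vector-derived S-Tag sequence and a short tag-like fragment lie ahead of the shared T7 terminator. The associated publication reports a crystal structure of the E. coli RNA polymerase sigma70 holoenzyme, which suggests the plasmid supplies omega during co-expression with the other polymerase subunits for recombinant enzyme production, though the record does not name the partner plasmids.
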