Features (pLannotate 1.2.2; 19 found; start..end, strand, type, name):
      1..19      +  promoter       T7 promoter: promoter for bacteriophage T7 RNA polymerase
     20..44      +  protein_bind   lac operator: The lac repressor binds to the lac operator to inhibit transcription in E. coli. This inhibition can be relieved by adding lactose or isopropyl-β-D-thiogalactopyranoside (IPTG). lac repressor encoded by lacI
     59..81      +  RBS            RBS: efficient ribosome binding site from bacteriophage T7 gene 10 (Olins and Rangwala, 1989)
     88..363     +  CDS            RNAP ω (sequence partly withheld): DNA-directed RNA polymerase subunit omega; E. coli rpoZ; promotes RNA polymerase assembly
    438..456     +  promoter       T7 promoter: promoter for bacteriophage T7 RNA polymerase
    457..481     +  protein_bind   lac operator: The lac repressor binds to the lac operator to inhibit transcription in E. coli. This inhibition can be relieved by adding lactose or isopropyl-β-D-thiogalactopyranoside (IPTG). lac repressor encoded by lacI
    590..631     +  CDS            S-Tag (fragment): affinity and epitope tag derived from pancreatic ribonuclease A
    661..678     +  CDS            SET1 (fragment): solubility-enhancement tag derived from T7 phage gene 10B
    686..733     +  terminator     T7 terminator: transcription terminator for bacteriophage T7 RNA polymerase
    957..1613    -  CDS            cat: CAT_ECOLX - Experimental evidence at protein level: Swiss-Prot protein existence level 1. This enzyme is an effector of chloramphenicol resistance in bacteria. From Escherichia coli. This protein is used as a marker in many commonly used cloning vectors, such as pACYC184.
   1614..1716    -  promoter       cat promoter: promoter of the E. coli cat gene encoding chloramphenicol acetyltransferase
   1837..1980    +  mobile_element IS1 (fragment): prokaryotic transposable element IS1
   2099..2154    -  rep_origin     RSF ori (fragment): Plasmids containing the RSF 1030 origin of replication can be propagated in E. coli cells that contain additional plasmids with compatible origins.
   2242..2787    -  rep_origin     p15A ori: Plasmids containing the medium-copy-number p15A origin of replication can be propagated in E. coli cells that contain a second plasmid with the ColE1 origin.
   2899..2963    -  CDS            TcR (fragment): tetracycline efflux protein; tet; confers resistance to tetracycline
   2978..2999    -  protein_bind   CAP binding site: CAP binding activates transcription in the presence of cAMP. E. coli catabolite activator protein
   3012..4094    -  CDS            lacI: lac repressor; lacI; The lac repressor binds to the lac operator to inhibit transcription in E. coli. This inhibition can be relieved by adding lactose or isopropyl-β-D-thiogalactopyranoside (IPTG).
   4095..4172    -  promoter       lacI promoter: lacI
   4180..4215    -  CDS            TcR (fragment): tetracycline efflux protein; tet; confers resistance to tetracycline
>Addgene plasmid #128837 | pACYCDuet-1_Ec_rpoZ | addgene full sequence | sequence record 254586 | Addgene NGS Result
TAATACGACTCACTATAGGGGAATTGTGAGCGGATAACAATTCCCCTGTAGAAATAATTTTGTTTAACTT
TAATAAGGAGATATACC
[273 nt withheld, positions 88-360]
TAATAAAAGCTTGCGGCCGCATAATGCTTAAGTCGAACAGAAAGTAATCGTATTGTACACGGCCGCATAA
TCGAAATTAATACGACTCACTATAGGGGAATTGTGAGCGGATAACAATTCCCCATCTTAGTATATTAGTT
AAGTATAAGAAGGAGATATACATATGGCAGATCTCAATTGGATATCGGCCGGCCACGCGATCGCTGACGT
CGGTACCCTCGAGTCTGGTAAAGAAACCGCTGCTGCGAAATTTGAACGCCAGCACATGGACTCGTCTACT
AGCGCAGCTTAATTAACCTAGGCTGCTGCCACCGCTGAGCAATAACTAGCATAACCCCTTGGGGCCTCTA
AACGGGTCTTGAGGGGTTTTTTGCTGAAACCTCAGGCATTTGAGAAGCACACGGTCACACTGCTTCCGGT
AGTCAATAAACCGGTAAACCAGCAATAGACATAAGCGGCTATTTAACGACCCTGCCCTGAACCGACGACC
GGGTCGAATTTGCTTTCGAATTTCTGCCATTCATCCGCTTATTATCACTTATTCAGGCGTAGCAACCAGG
CGTTTAAGGGCACCAATAACTGCCTTAAAAAAATTACGCCCCGCCCTGCCACTCATCGCAGTACTGTTGT
AATTCATTAAGCATTCTGCCGACATGGAAGCCATCACAAACGGCATGATGAACCTGAATCGCCAGCGGCA
TCAGCACCTTGTCGCCTTGCGTATAATATTTGCCCATAGTGAAAACGGGGGCGAAGAAGTTGTCCATATT
GGCCACGTTTAAATCAAAACTGGTGAAACTCACCCAGGGATTGGCTGAGACGAAAAACATATTCTCAATA
AACCCTTTAGGGAAATAGGCCAGGTTTTCACCGTAACACGCCACATCTTGCGAATATATGTGTAGAAACT
GCCGGAAATCGTCGTGGTATTCACTCCAGAGCGATGAAAACGTTTCAGTTTGCTCATGGAAAACGGTGTA
ACAAGGGTGAACACTATCCCATATCACCAGCTCACCGTCTTTCATTGCCATACGGAACTCCGGATGAGCA
TTCATCAGGCGGGCAAGAATGTGAATAAAGGCCGGATAAAACTTGTGCTTATTTTTCTTTACGGTCTTTA
AAAAGGCCGTAATATCCAGCTGAACGGTCTGGTTATAGGTACATTGAGCAACTGACTGAAATGCCTCAAA
ATGTTCTTTACGATGCCATTGGGATATATCAACGGTGGTATATCCAGTGATTTTTTTCTCCATTTTAGCT
TCCTTAGCTCCTGAAAATCTCGATAACTCAAAAAATACGCCCGGTAGTGATCTTATTTCATTATGGTGAA
AGTTGGAACCTCTTACGTGCCGATCAACGTCTCATTTTCGCCAAAAGTTGGCCCAGGGCTTCCCGGTATC
AACAGGGACACCAGGATTTATTTATTCTGCGAAGTGATCTTCCGTCACAGGTATTTATTCGGCGCAAAGT
GCGTCGGGTGATGCTGCCAACTTACTGATTTAGTGTATGATGGTGTTTTTGAGGTGCTCCAGTGGCTTCT
GTTTCTATCAGCTGTCCCTCCTGTTCAGCTACTGACGGGGTGGTGCGTAACGGCAAAAGCACCGCCGGAC
ATCAGCGCTAGCGGAGTGTATACTGGCTTACTATGTTGGCACTGATGAGGGTGTCAGTGAAGTGCTTCAT
GTGGCAGGAGAAAAAAGGCTGCACCGGTGCGTCAGCAGAATATGTGATACAGGATATATTCCGCTTCCTC
GCTCACTGACTCGCTACGCTCGGTCGTTCGACTGCGGCGAGCGGAAATGGCTTACGAACGGGGCGGAGAT
TTCCTGGAAGATGCCAGGAAGATACTTAACAGGGAAGTGAGAGGGCCGCGGCAAAGCCGTTTTTCCATAG
GCTCCGCCCCCCTGACAAGCATCACGAAATCTGACGCTCAAATCAGTGGTGGCGAAACCCGACAGGACTA
TAAAGATACCAGGCGTTTCCCCCTGGCGGCTCCCTCGTGCGCTCTCCTGTTCCTGCCTTTCGGTTTACCG
GTGTCATTCCGCTGTTATGGCCGCGTTTGTCTCATTCCACGCCTGACACTCAGTTCCGGGTAGGCAGTTC
GCTCCAAGCTGGACTGTATGCACGAACCCCCCGTTCAGTCCGACCGCTGCGCCTTATCCGGTAACTATCG
TCTTGAGTCCAACCCGGAAAGACATGCAAAAGCACCACTGGCAGCAGCCACTGGTAATTGATTTAGAGGA
GTTAGTCTTGAAGTCATGCGCCGGTTAAGGCTAAACTGAAAGGACAAGTTTTGGTGACTGCGCTCCTCCA
AGCCAGTTACCTCGGTTCAAAGAGTTGGTAGCTCAGAGAACCTTCGAAAAACCGCCCTGCAAGGCGGTTT
TTTCGTTTTCAGAGCAAGAGATTACGCGCAGACCAAAACGATCTCAAGAAGATCATCTTATTAATCAGAT
AAAATATTTCTAGATTTCAGTGCAATTTATCTCTTCAAATGTAGCACCTGAAGTCAGCCCCATACGATAT
AAGTTGTAATTCTCATGTTAGTCATGCCCCGCGCCCACCGGAAGGAGCTGACTGGGTTGAAGGCTCTCAA
GGGCATCGGTCGAGATCCCGGTGCCTAATGAGTGAGCTAACTTACATTAATTGCGTTGCGCTCACTGCCC
GCTTTCCAGTCGGGAAACCTGTCGTGCCAGCTGCATTAATGAATCGGCCAACGCGCGGGGAGAGGCGGTT
TGCGTATTGGGCGCCAGGGTGGTTTTTCTTTTCACCAGTGAGACGGGCAACAGCTGATTGCCCTTCACCG
CCTGGCCCTGAGAGAGTTGCAGCAAGCGGTCCACGCTGGTTTGCCCCAGCAGGCGAAAATCCTGTTTGAT
GGTGGTTAACGGCGGGATATAACATGAGCTGTCTTCGGTATCGTCGTATCCCACTACCGAGATGTCCGCA
CCAACGCGCAGCCCGGACTCGGTAATGGCGCGCATTGCGCCCAGCGCCATCTGATCGTTGGCAACCAGCA
TCGCAGTGGGAACGATGCCCTCATTCAGCATTTGCATGGTTTGTTGAAAACCGGACATGGCACTCCAGTC
GCCTTCCCGTTCCGCTATCGGCTGAATTTGATTGCGAGTGAGATATTTATGCCAGCCAGCCAGACGCAGA
CGCGCCGAGACAGAACTTAATGGGCCCGCTAACAGCGCGATTTGCTGGTGACCCAATGCGACCAGATGCT
CCACGCCCAGTCGCGTACCGTCTTCATGGGAGAAAATAATACTGTTGATGGGTGTCTGGTCAGAGACATC
AAGAAATAACGCCGGAACATTAGTGCAGGCAGCTTCCACAGCAATGGCATCCTGGTCATCCAGCGGATAG
TTAATGATCAGCCCACTGACGCGTTGCGCGAGAAGATTGTGCACCGCCGCTTTACAGGCTTCGACGCCGC
TTCGTTCTACCATCGACACCACCACGCTGGCACCCAGTTGATCGGCGCGAGATTTAATCGCCGCGACAAT
TTGCGACGGCGCGTGCAGGGCCAGACTGGAGGTGGCAACGCCAATCAGCAACGACTGTTTGCCCGCCAGT
TGTTGTGCCACGCGGTTGGGAATGTAATTCAGCTCCGCCATCGCCGCTTCCACTTTTTCCCGCGTTTTCG
CAGAAACGTGGCTGGCCTGGTTCACCACGCGGGAAACGGTCTGATAAGAGACACCGGCATACTCTGCGAC
ATCGTATAACGTTACTGGTTTCACATTCACCACCCTGAATTGACTCTCTTCCGGGCGCTATCATGCCATA
CCGCGAAAGGTTTTGCGCCATTCGATGGTGTCCGGGATCTCGACGCTCTCCCTTATGCGACTCCTGCATT
AGGAAAT
